Addgene plasmid #144520: TFORF3044
Purpose: Lentiviral vector for overexpressing transcription factor ORFs with unique 24-bp barcodes. Barcodes facilitate identification of transcription factors in pooled screens.
Depositing lab: Feng Zhang. Depositing organization: Broad Institute. Publication: A transcription factor atlas of directed differentiation. Joung J, Ma S, Tay T, Geiger-Schuller KR, Kirchgatterer PC, Verdine VK, Guo B, Arias-Garcia MA, Allen WE, Singh A, Kuksenko O, Abudayyeh OO, Gootenberg JS, Fu Z, Macrae RK, Buenrostro JD, Regev A, Zhang F. Cell. 2023 Jan 5;186(1):209-229.e26. doi: 10.1016/j.cell.2022.11.026. PubMed 36608654.
Backbone
  Vector backbone: pLX_TRC317
  Backbone manufacturer: Broad Institute Genetic Perturbation Platform
  Backbone size w/o insert (bp): 8264
  Vector type: Mammalian Expression, Lentiviral
  Selectable markers: Puromycin
Growth in bacteria
  Bacterial resistance: Ampicillin, 100 μg/mL
  Growth temperature: 37°C
  Growth strain: NEB Stable
  Copy number: High Copy
Gene/Insert
  Gene/Insert name: ZNF582
  Species: H. sapiens (human)
  Insert size (bp): 1760
  Entrez Gene: ZNF582
  Promoter: EF1a
  Tag / fusion protein: V5 (C terminal on insert)
  Cloning method: Gateway Cloning
  Sequencing primers: 5′ GGGTGGAGACTGAAGTTAGGCCAG; 3′ CACATAGCGTAAAAGGAGCAACATAG
Resource information
  A portion of this plasmid was derived from a plasmid made by: Broad Institute Genetic Perturbation Platform
Terms and licenses: Academic/Nonprofit Terms; Industry Terms: Not Available to Industry
Depositor comments: NM_144690.2 Please test multiple small colonies in case of plasmid recombination. To make this collection available in a timely manner, a portion of this collection was not fully sequenced by Addgene. If an Addgene verified full plasmid sequence is not available, please contact us prior to placing an order to request the full sequence.
How to cite: TFORF3044 was a gift from Feng Zhang (Addgene plasmid # 144520 ; http://n2t.net/addgene:144520 ; RRID:Addgene_144520)
