[The description below was written by a language model from this plasmid's Addgene catalogue record and pLannotate feature annotations shown in this document.]
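Description:
TFORF3044 is a third-generation-style, self-inactivating lentiviral expression plasmid built on the pLX_TRC317 backbone for overexpressing the human zinc-finger transcription factor ZNF582 in mammalian cells. It belongs to a barcoded transcription factor ORF collection in which each construct carries a unique 24-bp barcode, so that individual factors can be identified by sequencing in pooled overexpression screens such as directed-differentiation screens. In bacteria it is maintained by a high-copy ColE1/pUC-type origin and ampicillin resistance. An f1 origin and remnants of a lac/lacZα cloning region are also present. The depositor notes a risk of recombination, as is common for LTR-containing plasmids.

The viral genome is transcribed from an RSV promoter fused to a truncated HIV-1 5' LTR. It is followed by the Ψ packaging signal, a gag fragment, the RRE for Rev-dependent export, and a cPPT/CTS. It ends in a ΔU3 3' LTR that inactivates LTR promoter activity after integration, with an SV40 poly(A) signal downstream. Within this unit, an SV40 early promoter drives puromycin N-acetyltransferase for selection of transduced cells. A separate EF-1α promoter drives the ORF, which was inserted by Gateway cloning and sits between attB1 and attB2 sites, in frame with a C-terminal V5 epitope tag. A WPRE downstream enhances transcript stability and expression.

The automated annotation labels only the end of the ORF as ZNF582 and assigns other segments to ZNF566 or an engineered zinc-finger domain. These calls most likely reflect homology among KRAB zinc-finger proteins rather than additional inserts. The barcode itself is not annotated in the feature table. The short U6 promoter fragment lying between the V5 tag and the WPRE is probably a residual or priming sequence rather than a functional promoter.
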