Features (pLannotate 1.2.2; 36 found; start..end, strand, type, name):
      5..231     +  promoter       RSV promoter: Rous sarcoma virus enhancer/promoter
    232..412     +  LTR            5' LTR (truncated): truncated 5' long terminal repeat (LTR) from HIV-1
    459..584     +  misc_feature   HIV-1 Ψ: packaging signal of human immunodeficiency virus type 1
    568..931     +  CDS            HIV-1 gag (fragment): gag protein from human immunodeficiency virus 1; gag
   1077..1310    +  misc_feature   RRE: The Rev response element (RRE) of HIV-1 allows for Rev-dependent mRNA export from the nucleus to the cytoplasm.
   1687..1713    +  CDS            Rev (fragment): human immunodeficiency virus 1 (HIV-1) Rev protein; rev; enhances nuclear export of unspliced and incompletely spliced viral mRNAs
   1720..1743    +  promoter       SV40 promoter (fragment): SV40 early promoter
   1744..1815    +  promoter       SV40 promoter (fragment): SV40 enhancer and early promoter
   1839..1974    +  rep_origin     SV40 ori: SV40 origin of replication
   2020..2616    +  CDS            PuroR (fragment): puromycin N-acetyltransferase; pac from Streptomyces; confers resistance to puromycin
   2665..2782    +  misc_feature   cPPT/CTS: central polypurine tract and central termination sequence of HIV-1
   2847..2913    +  CDS            small t antigen (fragment): SV40 (simian virus 40) small t antigen
   2920..4098    +  promoter       EF-1α promoter: strong constitutive promoter for human elongation factor EF-1α
   4119..4136    +  protein_bind   attB1 (fragment): mutant version of attB; core recombination site for the Gateway® BP reaction BP Clonase™
   4145..4684    +  CDS            ZNF566 (fragment): ZN566_HUMAN - Experimental evidence at protein level: Swiss-Prot protein existence level 1. May be involved in transcriptional regulation. From Homo sapiens (Human).
   5057..5073    +  CDS            CCR5TC (fragment): zinc-finger domain from the CCR5-224 (+) zinc-finger nuclease that recognizes the left half-site target sequence in the human CCR5 gene (Perez et al., 2008; Gross et al., 2013)
   5561..5695    +  CDS            ZNF582 (fragment): ZN582_HUMAN - Experimental evidence at transcript level: Swiss-Prot protein existence level 2. May be involved in transcriptional regulation. From Homo sapiens (Human).
   5703..5720    -  protein_bind   attB2 (fragment): mutant version of attB; core recombination site for the Gateway® BP reaction BP Clonase™
   5729..5770    +  CDS            V5 tag: epitope tag from simian virus 5
   5786..5839    +  promoter       U6 promoter (fragment): RNA polymerase III promoter for human U6 snRNA
   5881..6469    +  misc_feature   WPRE: woodchuck hepatitis virus posttranscriptional regulatory element
   6520..6539    +  misc_feature   cPPT/CTS (fragment): central polypurine tract and central termination sequence of HIV-1
   6541..6774    +  LTR            3' LTR (ΔU3): self-inactivating 3' long terminal repeat (LTR) from HIV-1
   6852..6973    +  polyA_signal   SV40 poly(A) signal: SV40 polyadenylation signal
   7013..7148    +  rep_origin     SV40 ori: SV40 origin of replication
   7169..7187    -  promoter       T7 promoter: promoter for bacteriophage T7 RNA polymerase
   7195..7350    +  CDS            lacZα (fragment): LacZα fragment of β-galactosidase; lacZ fragment
   7355..7783    +  rep_origin     f1 ori (sequence partly withheld): f1 bacteriophage origin of replication; arrow indicates direction of (+) strand synthesis
   7836..7940    +  promoter       AmpR promoter: bla
   7941..8801    +  CDS            AmpR: β-lactamase; bla; confers resistance to ampicillin, carbenicillin, and related antibiotics
   8972..9560    +  rep_origin     ori: high-copy-number ColE1/pMB1/pBR322/pUC origin of replication
   9743..9835    +  CDS            lacI (fragment): lac repressor; lacI; The lac repressor binds to the lac operator to inhibit transcription in E. coli. This inhibition can be relieved by adding lactose or isopropyl-β-D-thiogalactopyranoside (IPTG).
   9848..9869    +  protein_bind   CAP binding site: CAP binding activates transcription in the presence of cAMP. E. coli catabolite activator protein
   9884..9914    +  promoter       lac promoter: promoter for the E. coli lac operon
   9922..9938    +  protein_bind   lac operator: The lac repressor binds to the lac operator to inhibit transcription in E. coli. This inhibition can be relieved by adding lactose or isopropyl-β-D-thiogalactopyranoside (IPTG). lac repressor encoded by lacI
   9983..10001   +  promoter       T3 promoter: promoter for bacteriophage T3 RNA polymerase
>Addgene plasmid #144520 | TFORF3044 | addgene full sequence | sequence record 404214 | Addgene NGS Result
TTAATGTAGTCTTATGCAATACTCTTGTAGTCTTGCAACATGGTAACGATGAGTTAGCAACATGCCTTAC
AAGGAGAGAAAAAGCACCGTGCATGCCGATTGGTGGAAGTAAGGTGGTACGATCGTGCCTTATTAGGAAG
GCAACAGACGGGTCTGACATGGATTGGACGAACCACTGAATTGCCGCATTGCAGAGATATTGTATTTAAG
TGCCTAGCTCGATACATAAACGGGTCTCTCTGGTTAGACCAGATCTGAGCCTGGGAGCTCTCTGGCTAAC
TAGGGAACCCACTGCTTAAGCCTCAATAAAGCTTGCCTTGAGTGCTTCAAGTAGTGTGTGCCCGTCTGTT
GTGTGACTCTGGTAACTAGAGATCCCTCAGACCCTTTTAGTCAGTGTGGAAAATCTCTAGCAGTGGCGCC
CGAACAGGGACTTGAAAGCGAAAGGGAAACCAGAGGAGCTCTCTCGACGCAGGACTCGGCTTGCTGAAGC
GCGCACGGCAAGAGGCGAGGGGCGGCGACTGGTGAGTACGCCAAAAATTTTGACTAGCGGAGGCTAGAAG
GAGAGAGATGGGTGCGAGAGCGTCAGTATTAAGCGGGGGAGAATTAGATCGCGATGGGAAAAAATTCGGT
TAAGGCCAGGGGGAAAGAAAAAATATAAATTAAAACATATAGTATGGGCAAGCAGGGAGCTAGAACGATT
CGCAGTTAATCCTGGCCTGTTAGAAACATCAGAAGGCTGTAGACAAATACTGGGACAGCTACAACCATCC
CTTCAGACAGGATCAGAAGAACTTAGATCATTATATAATACAGTAGCAACCCTCTATTGTGTGCATCAAA
GGATAGAGATAAAAGACACCAAGGAAGCTTTAGACAAGATAGAGGAAGAGCAAAACAAAAGTAAGACCAC
CGCACAGCAAGCGGCCGCTGATCTTCAGACCTGGAGGAGGAGATATGAGGGACAATTGGAGAAGTGAATT
ATATAAATATAAAGTAGTAAAAATTGAACCATTAGGAGTAGCACCCACCAAGGCAAAGAGAAGAGTGGTG
CAGAGAGAAAAAAGAGCAGTGGGAATAGGAGCTTTGTTCCTTGGGTTCTTGGGAGCAGCAGGAAGCACTA
TGGGCGCAGCGTCAATGACGCTGACGGTACAGGCCAGACAATTATTGTCTGGTATAGTGCAGCAGCAGAA
CAATTTGCTGAGGGCTATTGAGGCGCAACAGCATCTGTTGCAACTCACAGTCTGGGGCATCAAGCAGCTC
CAGGCAAGAATCCTGGCTGTGGAAAGATACCTAAAGGATCAACAGCTCCTGGGGATTTGGGGTTGCTCTG
GAAAACTCATTTGCACCACTGCTGTGCCTTGGAATGCTAGTTGGAGTAATAAATCTCTGGAACAGATTTG
GAATCACACGACCTGGATGGAGTGGGACAGAGAAATTAACAATTACACAAGCTTAATACACTCCTTAATT
GAAGAATCGCAAAACCAGCAAGAAAAGAATGAACAAGAATTATTGGAATTAGATAAATGGGCAAGTTTGT
GGAATTGGTTTAACATAACAAATTGGCTGTGGTATATAAAATTATTCATAATGATAGTAGGAGGCTTGGT
AGGTTTAAGAATAGTTTTTGCTGTACTTTCTATAGTGAATAGAGTTAGGCAGGGATATTCACCATTATCG
TTTCAGACCCACCTCCCAACCCCGAGGGGACCCATGCATTGCATCTCAATTAGTCAGCAACCAGGTGTGG
AAAGTCCCCAGGCTCCCCAGCAGGCAGAAGTATGCAAAGCATGCGTCTCAATTAGTCAGCAACCATAGTC
CCGCCCCTAACTCCGCCCATCCCGCCCCTAACTCCGCCCAGTTCCGCCCATTCTCCGCCCCATGGCTGAC
TAATTTTTTTTATTTATGCAGAGGCCGAGGCCGCCTCGGCCTCTGAGCTATTCCAGAAGTAGTGAGGAGG
CTTTTTTGGAGGCCTAGGCTTTTGCAAAAAGCTTTCTAGAGGTACCACCGGAGCTTACCATGACCGAGTA
CAAGCCCACGGTGCGCCTCGCCACCCGCGACGACGTCCCCAGGGCCGTACGCACCCTCGCCGCCGCGTTC
GCCGACTACCCCGCCACGCGCCACACCGTCGATCCGGACCGCCACATCGAGCGGGTCACCGAGCTGCAAG
AACTCTTCCTCACGCGCGTCGGGCTCGACATCGGCAAGGTGTGGGTCGCGGACGACGGCGCCGCCGTGGC
GGTCTGGACCACGCCGGAGAGCGTCGAAGCGGGGGCGGTGTTCGCCGAGATCGGCCCGCGCATGGCCGAG
TTGAGCGGTTCCCGGCTGGCCGCGCAGCAACAGATGGAAGGCCTCCTGGCGCCGCACCGGCCCAAGGAGC
CCGCGTGGTTCCTGGCCACCGTCGGCGTCTCGCCCGACCACCAGGGCAAGGGTCTGGGCAGCGCCGTCGT
GCTCCCCGGAGTGGAGGCGGCCGAGCGCGCCGGGGTGCCCGCCTTCCTGGAGACCTCCGCGCCCCGCAAC
CTCCCCTTCTACGAGCGGCTCGGCTTCACCGTCACCGCCGACGTCGAGGTGCCCGAAGGACCGCGCACCT
GGTGCATGACCCGCAAGCCCGGTGCCAGTTAACGAATTCTAGATCTTGAGACAAATGGCAGTATTCATCC
ACAATTTTAAAAGAAAAGGGGGGATTGGGGGGTACAGTGCAGGGGAAAGAATAGTAGACATAATAGCAAC
AGACATACAAACTAAAGAATTACAAAAACAAATTACAAAAATTCAAAATTTTCGGGTTTATTACAGGGAC
AGCAGAGATCCACTTTGGCGCCGGCTCGAGGCCTGCAGGTGCAAAGATGGATAAAGTTTTAAACAGAGAG
GAATCTTTGCAGCTAATGGACCTTCTAGGTCTTGAAAGGAGTGGGAATTGGCTCCGGTGCCCGTCAGTGG
GCAGAGCGCACATCGCCCACAGTCCCCGAGAAGTTGGGGGGAGGGGTCGGCAATTGAACCGGTGCCTAGA
GAAGGTGGCGCGGGGTAAACTGGGAAAGTGATGTCGTGTACTGGCTCCGCCTTTTTCCCGAGGGTGGGGG
AGAACCGTATATAAGTGCAGTAGTCGCCGTGAACGTTCTTTTTCGCAACGGGTTTGCCGCCAGAACACAG
GTAAGTGCCGTGTGTGGTTCCCGCGGGCCTGGCCTCTTTACGGGTTATGGCCCTTGCGTGCCTTGAATTA
CTTCCACCTGGCTGCAGTACGTGATTCTTGATCCCGAGCTTCGGGTTGGAAGTGGGTGGGAGAGTTCGAG
GCCTTGCGCTTAAGGAGCCCCTTCGCCTCGTGCTTGAGTTGAGGCCTGGCCTGGGCGCTGGGGCCGCCGC
GTGCGAATCTGGTGGCACCTTCGCGCCTGTCTCGCTGCTTTCGATAAGTCTCTAGCCATTTAAAATTTTT
GATGACCTGCTGCGACGCTTTTTTTCTGGCAAGATAGTCTTGTAAATGCGGGCCAAGATCTGCACACTGG
TATTTCGGTTTTTGGGGCCGCGGGCGGCGACGGGGCCCGTGCGTCCCAGCGCACATGTTCGGCGAGGCGG
GGCCTGCGAGCGCGGCCACCGAGAATCGGACGGGGGTAGTCTCAAGCTGGCCGGCCTGCTCTGGTGCCTG
GCCTCGCGCCGCCGTGTATCGCCCCGCCCTGGGCGGCAAGGCTGGCCCGGTCGGCACCAGTTGCGTGAGC
GGAAAGATGGCCGCTTCCCGGCCCTGCTGCAGGGAGCTCAAAATGGAGGACGCGGCGCTCGGGAGAGCGG
GCGGGTGAGTCACCCACACAAAGGAAAAGGGCCTTTCCGTCCTCAGCCGTCGCTTCATGTGACTCCACGG
AGTACCGGGCGCCGTCCAGGCACCTCGATTAGTTCTCGAGCTTTTGGAGTACGTCGTCTTTAGGTTGGGG
GGAGGGGTTTTATGCGATGGAGTTTCCCCACACTGAGTGGGTGGAGACTGAAGTTAGGCCAGCTTGGCAC
TTGATGTAATTCTCCTTGGAATTTGCCCTTTTTGAGTTTGGATCTTGGTTCATTCTCAAGCCTCAGACAG
TGGTTCAAAGTTTTTTTCTTCCATTTCAGGTGTCGTGAGGCTAGCATCGATTGATCAACAAGTTTGTACA
AAAAAGTTGGCACCATGTCCCTTGGGTCAGAATTGTTCAGGGATGTGGCCATAGTCTTCTCCCAAGAAGA
ATGGCAGTGGTTGGCACCTGCTCAGAGGGATTTGTACAGAGACGTGATGTTGGAGACCTACAGCAACCTG
GTCTCACTGGGTCTTGCCGTTTCCAAACCTGATGTGATCTCCTTCCTAGAGCAAGGCAAAGAGCCCTGGA
TGGTGGAGAGAGTGGTGTCTGGAGGCCTGTGTCCAGTATTGGAGTCCAGATATGATACCAAGGAATTATT
TCCAAAGCAGCATGTTTATGAAGTCGAATCACCCCAATGGGAGATAATGGAAAGCCTTACAAGTTATGGT
CTTGAGTGTTCAAGTTTCCAAGATGATTGGGAATGCAGAAACCAGTTTGACAGACAACAGGGAAATCCAG
ACAGACATTTCCATCAGATGATCATCAGACATGAAGAAATGCCCACTTTTGACCAGCATGCATCCCTTAC
TTTTTATCAGAAAATTCATACTAGAGAAAAACCTTTTGGGTATAATAAATGTAGAAAAGACTTCTGGCAA
AAGGAACTCCTTATTAATCATCAAGGAATTTATACTAATGAGAAACCCTATAAATGTAAGGAATGTGGGA
AGGCCTTTAAATATGGCTCACGACTAATTCAACATGAGAATATTCATTCTGGTAAGAAACCATATGAATG
TAAGGAATGTGGAAAGGCCTTCAATTCTGGTTCAAATTTTATACAACATCAGAGAGTTCATACTGGTGAG
AAACCGTATGAATGTAAAGATTGTGAGAAGGCCTTTAGTCGAAGCTCACAGTTGATTGAACATCAGCGAA
CTCACACAGGCGAGAAACCCTATCAGTGTAAGGAATGTGGCAAGGCCTTCAATCGGATCTCACATCTTAA
AGTACATTATAGAATTCATACTGGTGAAAAACCCTATGCATGCAAGGAATGTGGGAAAACCTTTAGTCAT
CGTTCTCAGTTGATTCAACATCAGACTGTTCATACTGGCAGGAAACTCTATGAATGTAAGGAATGTGGGA
AGGCTTTTAATCAAGGCTCAACTCTTATACGACATCAGAGAATTCATACCGGTGAGAAACCCTATGAGTG
CAAAGTATGTGGAAAGGCCTTTAGAGTGAGCTCACAACTCAAGCAACATCAGAGAATTCACACTGGAGAG
AAACCCTACCAATGTAAGGTATGTGGTAGGGCCTTCAAACGGGTCTCACATCTTACTGTACATTACAGAA
TTCATACAGGTGAAAAGCCATATGAATGTAAGGAATGTGGGAAGGCTTTTAGTCATTGCTCACAATTGAT
TCATCATCAGGTTATTCACACTGAGAAAAAGCCCTATGAATATAAGGAATGTGAGAAGACCTTGAGTCAT
GATTCAACTACCGTTCAACCTCAGAGAATGCATAATAGAGAAACACATGTGAATATAATAAATGTAGAAA
AGCCTTCCATCAGCAGTTACCCCTTACTAATCATCAGAGAATTTATGTTGGCAAGCAACCATATGAATGG
AAGTAATGGGGAAAGCCCATTAGCCTTGCCAACTTTCTTGTACAAAGTGGTTGATATCGGTAAGCCTATC
CCTAACCCTCTCCTCGGTCTCGATTCTACGTAGTAATGAACTAGTCCGTAACTTGAAAGTATTTCGATTT
CTTGGCTTTATATATCTTGTGGAAAGGACGAACATACCTTCAGTAGCCGCCTCCCACGCGTTAAGTCGAC
AATCAACCTCTGGATTACAAAATTTGTGAAAGATTGACTGGTATTCTTAACTATGTTGCTCCTTTTACGC
TATGTGGATACGCTGCTTTAATGCCTTTGTATCATGCTATTGCTTCCCGTATGGCTTTCATTTTCTCCTC
CTTGTATAAATCCTGGTTGCTGTCTCTTTATGAGGAGTTGTGGCCCGTTGTCAGGCAACGTGGCGTGGTG
TGCACTGTGTTTGCTGACGCAACCCCCACTGGTTGGGGCATTGCCACCACCTGTCAGCTCCTTTCCGGGA
CTTTCGCTTTCCCCCTCCCTATTGCCACGGCGGAACTCATCGCCGCCTGCCTTGCCCGCTGCTGGACAGG
GGCTCGGCTGTTGGGCACTGACAATTCCGTGGTGTTGTCGGGGAAATCATCGTCCTTTCCTTGGCTGCTC
GCCTGTGTTGCCACCTGGATTCTGCGCGGGACGTCCTTCTGCTACGTCCCTTCGGCCCTCAATCCAGCGG
ACCTTCCTTCCCGCGGCCTGCTGCCGGCTCTGCGGCCTCTTCCGCGTCTTCGCCTTCGCCCTCAGACGAG
TCGGATCTCCCTTTGGGCCGCCTCCCCGCGTCGACTTTAAGACCAATGACTTACAAGGCAGCTGTAGATC
TTAGCCACTTTTTAAAAGAAAAGGGGGGACTGGAAGGGCTAATTCACTCCCAACGAAGACAAGATCTGCT
TTTTGCTTGTACTGGGTCTCTCTGGTTAGACCAGATCTGAGCCTGGGAGCTCTCTGGCTAACTAGGGAAC
CCACTGCTTAAGCCTCAATAAAGCTTGCCTTGAGTGCTTCAAGTAGTGTGTGCCCGTCTGTTGTGTGACT
CTGGTAACTAGAGATCCCTCAGACCCTTTTAGTCAGTGTGGAAAATCTCTAGCAGTACGTATAGTAGTTC
ATGTCATCTTATTATTCAGTATTTATAACTTGCAAAGAAATGAATATCAGAGAGTGAGAGGAACTTGTTT
ATTGCAGCTTATAATGGTTACAAATAAAGCAATAGCATCACAAATTTCACAAATAAAGCATTTTTTTCAC
TGCATTCTAGTTGTGGTTTGTCCAAACTCATCAATGTATCTTATCATGTCTGGCTCTAGCTATCCCGCCC
CTAACTCCGCCCATCCCGCCCCTAACTCCGCCCAGTTCCGCCCATTCTCCGCCCCATGGCTGACTAATTT
TTTTTATTTATGCAGAGGCCGAGGCCGCCTCGGCCTCTGAGCTATTCCAGAAGTAGTGAGGAGGCTTTTT
TGGAGGCCTAGGGACGTACCCAATTCGCCCTATAGTGAGTCGTATTACGCGCGCTCACTGGCCGTCGTTT
TACAACGTCGTGACTGGGAAAACCCTGGCGTTACCCAACTTAATCGCCTTGCAGCACATCCCCCTTTCGC
CAGCTGGCGTAATAGCGAAGAGGCCCGCACCGATCGCCCTTCCCAACAGTTGCGCAGCCTGAATGGCGAA
TGGG
[124 nt withheld, positions 7355-7478]
C
[91 nt withheld, positions 7480-7570]
A
[49 nt withheld, positions 7572-7620]
CCTTTGACGTTGGAGTCCACGTTCTTT
[37 nt withheld, positions 7648-7684]
ACCCTATCTCGGTCTATTCTTTTGATTTATAAGGGATTTTGCCGATTTCGGCCTATTGGTTAAAAAATGA
GCTGATTTAACAAAAATTTAACGCGAATTTTAACAAAATATTAACGCTTACAATTTAGGTGGCACTTTTC
GGGGAAATGTGCGCGGAACCCCTATTTGTTTATTTTTCTAAATACATTCAAATATGTATCCGCTCATGAG
ACAATAACCCTGATAAATGCTTCAATAATATTGAAAAAGGAAGAGTATGAGTATTCAACATTTCCGTGTC
GCCCTTATTCCCTTTTTTGCGGCATTTTGCCTTCCTGTTTTTGCTCACCCAGAAACGCTGGTGAAAGTAA
AAGATGCTGAAGATCAGTTGGGTGCACGAGTGGGTTACATCGAACTGGATCTCAACAGCGGTAAGATCCT
TGAGAGTTTTCGCCCCGAAGAACGTTTTCCAATGATGAGCACTTTTAAAGTTCTGCTATGTGGCGCGGTA
TTATCCCGTATTGACGCCGGGCAAGAGCAACTCGGTCGCCGCATACACTATTCTCAGAATGACTTGGTTG
AGTACTCACCAGTCACAGAAAAGCATCTTACGGATGGCATGACAGTAAGAGAATTATGCAGTGCTGCCAT
AACCATGAGTGATAACACTGCGGCCAACTTACTTCTGACAACGATCGGAGGACCGAAGGAGCTAACCGCT
TTTTTGCACAACATGGGGGATCATGTAACTCGCCTTGATCGTTGGGAACCGGAGCTGAATGAAGCCATAC
CAAACGACGAGCGTGACACCACGATGCCTGTAGCAATGGCAACAACGTTGCGCAAACTATTAACTGGCGA
ACTACTTACTCTAGCTTCCCGGCAACAATTAATAGACTGGATGGAGGCGGATAAAGTTGCAGGACCACTT
CTGCGCTCGGCCCTTCCGGCTGGCTGGTTTATTGCTGATAAATCTGGAGCCGGTGAGCGTGGGTCTCGCG
GTATCATTGCAGCACTGGGGCCAGATGGTAAGCCCTCCCGTATCGTAGTTATCTACACGACGGGGAGTCA
GGCAACTATGGATGAACGAAATAGACAGATCGCTGAGATAGGTGCCTCACTGATTAAGCATTGGTAACTG
TCAGACCAAGTTTACTCATATATACTTTAGATTGATTTAAAACTTCATTTTTAATTTAAAAGGATCTAGG
TGAAGATCCTTTTTGATAATCTCATGACCAAAATCCCTTAACGTGAGTTTTCGTTCCACTGAGCGTCAGA
CCCCGTAGAAAAGATCAAAGGATCTTCTTGAGATCCTTTTTTTCTGCGCGTAATCTGCTGCTTGCAAACA
AAAAAACCACCGCTACCAGCGGTGGTTTGTTTGCCGGATCAAGAGCTACCAACTCTTTTTCCGAAGGTAA
CTGGCTTCAGCAGAGCGCAGATACCAAATACTGTTCTTCTAGTGTAGCCGTAGTTAGGCCACCACTTCAA
GAACTCTGTAGCACCGCCTACATACCTCGCTCTGCTAATCCTGTTACCAGTGGCTGCTGCCAGTGGCGAT
AAGTCGTGTCTTACCGGGTTGGACTCAAGACGATAGTTACCGGATAAGGCGCAGCGGTCGGGCTGAACGG
GGGGTTCGTGCACACAGCCCAGCTTGGAGCGAACGACCTACACCGAACTGAGATACCTACAGCGTGAGCT
ATGAGAAAGCGCCACGCTTCCCGAAGGGAGAAAGGCGGACAGGTATCCGGTAAGCGGCAGGGTCGGAACA
GGAGAGCGCACGAGGGAGCTTCCAGGGGGAAACGCCTGGTATCTTTATAGTCCTGTCGGGTTTCGCCACC
TCTGACTTGAGCGTCGATTTTTGTGATGCTCGTCAGGGGGGCGGAGCCTATGGAAAAACGCCAGCAACGC
GGCCTTTTTACGGTTCCTGGCCTTTTGCTGGCCTTTTGCTCACATGTTCTTTCCTGCGTTATCCCCTGAT
TCTGTGGATAACCGTATTACCGCCTTTGAGTGAGCTGATACCGCTCGCCGCAGCCGAACGACCGAGCGCA
GCGAGTCAGTGAGCGAGGAAGCGGAAGAGCGCCCAATACGCAAACCGCCTCTCCCCGCGCGTTGGCCGAT
TCATTAATGCAGCTGGCACGACAGGTTTCCCGACTGGAAAGCGGGCAGTGAGCGCAACGCAATTAATGTG
AGTTAGCTCACTCATTAGGCACCCCAGGCTTTACACTTTATGCTTCCGGCTCGTATGTTGTGTGGAATTG
TGAGCGGATAACAATTTCACACAGGAAACAGCTATGACCATGATTACGCCAAGCGCGCAATTAACCCTCA
CTAAAGGGAACAAAAGCTGGAGCTGCAAGC
