>Addgene plasmid #144520 | TFORF3044 | depositor partial sequence | sequence record 285675 | Insert
ATCGATTGATCAACAAGTTTGTACAAAAAAGTTGGCACCATGTCCCTTGGGTCAGAATTGTTCAGGGATG
TGGCCATAGTCTTCTCCCAAGAAGAATGGCAGTGGTTGGCACCTGCTCAGAGGGATTTGTACAGAGACGT
GATGTTGGAGACCTACAGCAACCTGGTCTCACTGGGTCTTGCCGTTTCCAAACCTGATGTGATCTCCTTC
CTAGAGCAAGGCAAAGAGCCCTGGATGGTGGAGAGAGTGGTGTCTGGAGGCCTGTGTCCAGTATTGGAGT
CCAGATATGATACCAAGGAATTATTTCCAAAGCAGCATGTTTATGAAGTCGAATCACCCCAATGGGAGAT
AATGGAAAGCCTTACAAGTTATGGTCTTGAGTGTTCAAGTTTCCAAGATGATTGGGAATGCAGAAACCAG
TTTGACAGACAACAGGGAAATCCAGACAGACATTTCCATCAGATGATCATCAGACATGAAGAAATGCCCA
CTTTTGACCAGCATGCATCCCTTACTTTTTATCAGAAAATTCATACTAGAGAAAAACCTTTTGGGTATAA
TAAATGTAGAAAAGACTTCTGGCAAAAGGAACTCCTTATTAATCATCAAGGAATTTATACTAATGAGAAA
CCCTATAAATGTAAGGAATGTGGGAAGGCCTTTAAATATGGCTCACGACTAATTCAACATGAGAATATTC
ATTCTGGTAAGAAACCATATGAATGTAAGGAATGTGGAAAGGCCTTCAATTCTGGTTCAAATTTTATACA
ACATCAGAGAGTTCATACTGGTGAGAAACCGTATGAATGTAAAGATTGTGAGAAGGCCTTTAGTCGAAGC
TCACAGTTGATTGAACATCAGCGAACTCACACAGGCGAGAAACCCTATCAGTGTAAGGAATGTGGCAAGG
CCTTCAATCGGATCTCACATCTTAAAGTACATTATAGAATTCATACTGGTGAAAAACCCTATGCATGCAA
GGAATGTGGGAAAACCTTTAGTCATCGTTCTCAGTTGATTCAACATCAGACTGTTCATACTGGCAGGAAA
CTCTATGAATGTAAGGAATGTGGGAAGGCTTTTAATCAAGGCTCAACTCTTATACGACATCAGAGAATTC
ATACCGGTGAGAAACCCTATGAGTGCAAAGTATGTGGAAAGGCCTTTAGAGTGAGCTCACAACTCAAGCA
ACATCAGAGAATTCACACTGGAGAGAAACCCTACCAATGTAAGGTATGTGGTAGGGCCTTCAAACGGGTC
TCACATCTTACTGTACATTACAGAATTCATACAGGTGAAAAGCCATATGAATGTAAGGAATGTGGGAAGG
CTTTTAGTCATTGCTCACAATTGATTCATCATCAGGTTATTCACACTGAGAAAAAGCCCTATGAATATAA
GGAATGTGAGAAGACCTTGAGTCATGATTCAACTACCGTTCAACCTCAGAGAATGCATAATAGAGAAACA
CATGTGAATATAATAAATGTAGAAAAGCCTTCCATCAGCAGTTACCCCTTACTAATCATCAGAGAATTTA
TGTTGGCAAGCAACCATATGAATGGAAGTAATGGGGAAAGCCCATTAGCCTTGCCAACTTTCTTGTACAA
AGTGGTTGATATCGGTAAGCCTATCCCTAACCCTCTCCTCGGTCTCGATTCTACGTAGTAATGAACTAGT
CCGTAACTTGAAAGTATTTCGATTTCTTGGCTTTATATATCTTGTGGAAAGGACGAACATACCTTCAGTA
GCCGCCTCCC
