>Addgene plasmid #144520 | TFORF3044 | depositor partial sequence | sequence record 285676 | Barcode
ACATACCTTCAGTAGCCGCCTCCC
